>Addgene plasmid #208958 | Polymerase variant click editor (CE1) - pCMV-T7-PCV2-nCas9-ePhi29(+exo) (LM2990) | addgene full sequence | sequence record 415784 | Addgene NGS Result
ATATGCCAAGTACGCCCCCTATTGACGTCAATGACGGTAAATGGCCCGCCTGGCATTATGCCCAGTACAT
GACCTTATGGGACTTTCCTACTTGGCAGTACATCTACGTATTAGTCATCGCTATTACCATGGTGATGCGG
TTTTGGCAGTACATCAATGGGCGTGGATAGCGGTTTGACTCACGGGGATTTCCAAGTCTCCACCCCATTG
ACGTCAATGGGAGTTTGTTTTGGCACCAAAATCAACGGGACTTTCCAAAATGTCGTAACAACTCCGCCCC
ATTGACGCAAATGGGCGGTAGGCGTGTACGGTGGGAGGTCTATATAAGCAGAGCTGGTTTAGTGAACCGT
CAGATCCGCTAGAGATCCGCGGCCGCTAATACGACTCACTATAGGGAGAGCCGCCACCATGAGCCCATCT
AAGAAAAACGGCAGAAGCGGACCTCAACCTCACAAGCGGTGGGTCTTTACCCTGAACAACCCCAGCGAAG
ATGAGAGAAAGAAGATCCGGGACCTGCCTATCAGCCTGTTCGACTACTTCATCGTGGGCGAGGAAGGAAA
TGAGGAAGGCCGGACCCCCCACCTGCAGGGCTTCGCCAACTTCGTGAAAAAGCAGACCTTCAACAAGGTG
AAGTGGTACCTGGGCGCTAGATGCCACATCGAGAAGGCCAAGGGCACCGACCAGCAGAACAAAGAGTACT
GCAGCAAGGAAGGCAATCTGCTGATGGAATGTGGCGCCCCTAGATCCCAGGGACAGAGAAGCGGAGGCTC
TAGCGGCTCCGAGACACCCGGCACATCTGAGTCCGCCACCCCTGAGAGCAGCGGCGGCAGCGACAAGAAG
TACAGCATCGGCCTGGACATCGGCACCAACTCTGTGGGCTGGGCCGTGATCACCGACGAGTACAAGGTGC
CCAGCAAGAAATTCAAGGTGCTGGGCAACACCGACCGGCACAGCATCAAGAAGAACCTGATCGGAGCCCT
GCTGTTCGACAGCGGCGAAACAGCCGAGGCCACCCGGCTGAAGAGAACCGCCAGAAGAAGATACACCAGA
CGGAAGAACCGGATCTGCTATCTGCAAGAGATCTTCAGCAACGAGATGGCCAAGGTGGACGACAGCTTCT
TCCACAGACTGGAAGAGTCCTTCCTGGTGGAAGAGGATAAGAAGCACGAGCGGCACCCCATCTTCGGCAA
CATCGTGGACGAGGTGGCCTACCACGAGAAGTACCCCACCATCTACCACCTGAGAAAGAAACTGGTGGAC
AGCACCGACAAGGCCGACCTGCGGCTGATCTATCTGGCCCTGGCCCACATGATCAAGTTCCGGGGCCACT
TCCTGATCGAGGGCGACCTGAACCCCGACAACAGCGACGTGGACAAGCTGTTCATCCAGCTGGTGCAGAC
CTACAACCAGCTGTTCGAGGAAAACCCCATCAACGCCAGCGGCGTGGACGCCAAGGCCATCCTGTCTGCC
AGACTGAGCAAGAGCAGACGGCTGGAAAATCTGATCGCCCAGCTGCCCGGCGAGAAGAAGAATGGCCTGT
TCGGAAACCTGATTGCCCTGAGCCTGGGCCTGACCCCCAACTTCAAGAGCAACTTCGACCTGGCCGAGGA
TGCCAAACTGCAGCTGAGCAAGGACACCTACGACGACGACCTGGACAACCTGCTGGCCCAGATCGGCGAC
CAGTACGCCGACCTGTTTCTGGCCGCCAAGAACCTGTCCGACGCCATCCTGCTGAGCGACATCCTGAGAG
TGAACACCGAGATCACCAAGGCCCCCCTGAGCGCCTCTATGATCAAGAGATACGACGAGCACCACCAGGA
CCTGACCCTGCTGAAAGCTCTCGTGCGGCAGCAGCTGCCTGAGAAGTACAAAGAGATTTTCTTCGACCAG
AGCAAGAACGGCTACGCCGGCTACATTGACGGCGGAGCCAGCCAGGAAGAGTTCTACAAGTTCATCAAGC
CCATCCTGGAAAAGATGGACGGCACCGAGGAACTGCTCGTGAAGCTGAACAGAGAGGACCTGCTGCGGAA
GCAGCGGACCTTCGACAACGGCAGCATCCCCCACCAGATCCACCTGGGAGAGCTGCACGCCATTCTGCGG
CGGCAGGAAGATTTTTACCCATTCCTGAAGGACAACCGGGAAAAGATCGAGAAGATCCTGACCTTCCGCA
TCCCCTACTACGTGGGCCCTCTGGCCAGGGGAAACAGCAGATTCGCCTGGATGACCAGAAAGAGCGAGGA
AACCATCACCCCCTGGAACTTCGAGGAAGTGGTGGACAAGGGCGCTTCCGCCCAGAGCTTCATCGAGCGG
ATGACCAACTTCGATAAGAACCTGCCCAACGAGAAGGTGCTGCCCAAGCACAGCCTGCTGTACGAGTACT
TCACCGTGTATAACGAGCTGACCAAAGTGAAATACGTGACCGAGGGAATGAGAAAGCCCGCCTTCCTGAG
CGGCGAGCAGAAAAAGGCCATCGTGGACCTGCTGTTCAAGACCAACCGGAAAGTGACCGTGAAGCAGCTG
AAAGAGGACTACTTCAAGAAAATCGAGTGCTTCGACTCCGTGGAAATCTCCGGCGTGGAAGATCGGTTCA
ACGCCTCCCTGGGCACATACCACGATCTGCTGAAAATTATCAAGGACAAGGACTTCCTGGACAATGAGGA
AAACGAGGACATTCTGGAAGATATCGTGCTGACCCTGACACTGTTTGAGGACAGAGAGATGATCGAGGAA
CGGCTGAAAACCTATGCCCACCTGTTCGACGACAAAGTGATGAAGCAGCTGAAGCGGCGGAGATACACCG
GCTGGGGCAGGCTGAGCCGGAAGCTGATCAACGGCATCCGGGACAAGCAGTCCGGCAAGACAATCCTGGA
TTTCCTGAAGTCCGACGGCTTCGCCAACAGAAACTTCATGCAGCTGATCCACGACGACAGCCTGACCTTT
AAAGAGGACATCCAGAAAGCCCAGGTGTCCGGCCAGGGCGATAGCCTGCACGAGCACATTGCCAATCTGG
CCGGCAGCCCCGCCATTAAGAAGGGCATCCTGCAGACAGTGAAGGTGGTGGACGAGCTCGTGAAAGTGAT
GGGCCGGCACAAGCCCGAGAACATCGTGATCGAAATGGCCAGAGAGAACCAGACCACCCAGAAGGGACAG
AAGAACAGCCGCGAGAGAATGAAGCGGATCGAAGAGGGCATCAAAGAGCTGGGCAGCCAGATCCTGAAAG
AACACCCCGTGGAAAACACCCAGCTGCAGAACGAGAAGCTGTACCTGTACTACCTGCAGAATGGGCGGGA
TATGTACGTGGACCAGGAACTGGACATCAACCGGCTGTCCGACTACGATGTGGACGCTATCGTGCCTCAG
AGCTTTCTGAAGGACGACTCCATCGACAACAAGGTGCTGACCAGAAGCGACAAGAACCGGGGCAAGAGCG
ACAACGTGCCCTCCGAAGAGGTCGTGAAGAAGATGAAGAACTACTGGCGGCAGCTGCTGAACGCCAAGCT
GATTACCCAGAGAAAGTTCGACAATCTGACCAAGGCCGAGAGAGGCGGCCTGAGCGAACTGGATAAGGCC
GGCTTCATCAAGAGACAGCTGGTGGAAACCCGGCAGATCACAAAGCACGTGGCACAGATCCTGGACTCCC
GGATGAACACTAAGTACGACGAGAATGACAAGCTGATCCGGGAAGTGAAAGTGATCACCCTGAAGTCCAA
GCTGGTGTCCGATTTCCGGAAGGATTTCCAGTTTTACAAAGTGCGCGAGATCAACAACTACCACCACGCC
CACGACGCCTACCTGAACGCCGTCGTGGGAACCGCCCTGATCAAAAAGTACCCTAAGCTGGAAAGCGAGT
TCGTGTACGGCGACTACAAGGTGTACGACGTGCGGAAGATGATCGCCAAGAGCGAGCAGGAAATCGGCAA
GGCTACCGCCAAGTACTTCTTCTACAGCAACATCATGAACTTTTTCAAGACCGAGATTACCCTGGCCAAC
GGCGAGATCCGGAAGCGGCCTCTGATCGAGACAAACGGCGAAACCGGGGAGATCGTGTGGGATAAGGGCC
GGGATTTTGCCACCGTGCGGAAAGTGCTGAGCATGCCCCAAGTGAATATCGTGAAAAAGACCGAGGTGCA
GACAGGCGGCTTCAGCAAAGAGTCTATCCTGCCCAAGAGGAACAGCGATAAGCTGATCGCCAGAAAGAAG
GACTGGGACCCTAAGAAGTACGGCGGCTTCGACAGCCCCACCGTGGCCTATTCTGTGCTGGTGGTGGCCA
AAGTGGAAAAGGGCAAGTCCAAGAAACTGAAGAGTGTGAAAGAGCTGCTGGGGATCACCATCATGGAAAG
AAGCAGCTTCGAGAAGAATCCCATCGACTTTCTGGAAGCCAAGGGCTACAAAGAAGTGAAAAAGGACCTG
ATCATCAAGCTGCCTAAGTACTCCCTGTTCGAGCTGGAAAACGGCCGGAAGAGAATGCTGGCCTCTGCCG
GCGAACTGCAGAAGGGAAACGAACTGGCCCTGCCCTCCAAATATGTGAACTTCCTGTACCTGGCCAGCCA
CTATGAGAAGCTGAAGGGCTCCCCCGAGGATAATGAGCAGAAACAGCTGTTTGTGGAACAGCACAAGCAC
TACCTGGACGAGATCATCGAGCAGATCAGCGAGTTCTCCAAGAGAGTGATCCTGGCCGACGCTAATCTGG
ACAAAGTGCTGTCCGCCTACAACAAGCACCGGGATAAGCCCATCAGAGAGCAGGCCGAGAATATCATCCA
CCTGTTTACCCTGACCAATCTGGGAGCCCCTGCCGCCTTCAAGTACTTTGACACCACCATCGACCGGAAG
AGGTACACCAGCACCAAAGAGGTGCTGGACGCCACCCTGATCCACCAGAGCATCACCGGCCTGTACGAGA
CACGGATCGACCTGTCTCAGCTGGGAGGTGACTCCGGCGGAAGCTCTGGTGGCAGCAAGCGGACCGCCGA
CGGCTCTGAATTCGAGAGCCCTAAGAAGAAAAGAAAGGTGAGCGGAGGCTCTAGCGGCGGAAGCAAGCAC
ATGCCTAGAAAGAGATACAGCTGCGACTTCGAGACAACAACCAAGGTCGAGGACTGCAGAGTGTGGGCTT
ACGGATATATGAATATCGAGGACCACTCTGAGTACAAGATCGGAAATAGCCTGGATGAGTTTATGGCCTG
GGCCCTGAAAGTGCAGGCCGACCTGTACTTCCACAACCTGAAATTCGACGGCGCCTTCATCATTAACTGG
CTGGAACGGAACGGCTTTAAGTGGTCCGCCGATGGACTGCCAAACACCTACAACACCATCATCAGCAGAA
CCGGCCAGTGGTACATGATCGACATCTGCCTGGGCTACAAGGGCAAAAGAAAGATCCATACCGTGATCTA
CGACAGCCTGAAGAAACTGCCTTTCCCCGTGAAGAAGATCGCTAAAGACTTCAAGCTGACAGTGCTGAAG
GGCGACATTGATTACCACAAGGAAAGACCTGTGGGATACAAGATCACACCTGAGGAATATGCCTACATCA
AGAACGACATCCAGATCATCGCCGAGGCCCTGCTGATCCAGTTCAAGCAGGGCCTGGACCGGATGACCGC
TGGCAGCGACAGCCTCAAAGACTTCAAGGACATTATCACCACTAAGAAGTTCAAAAAGGTGTTCCCAACA
CTGTCTCTTGGACTGGACAAGAAGGTGCGGTACGCCTATAGAGGCGGCTTTACCTGGCTGAACGACAGAT
TCAAGGAAAAGGAAATCGGCGAGGGCATGGTGTTTGACGTGAACTCCCTCTACCCTGCCCAGATGTACAG
CCGGCTGCTGCCCTATGGCGAGCCTATCGTGTTTGAGGGCAAGTACGTGTGGGATGAAGATTACCCCCTG
CACATCCAGCACATCCGGTGCGAGTTCGAGCTGAAGGAGGGCTACATCCCAACAATCCAAATCAAACGGA
GCAGATTCTACAAGGGCAACGAGTACCTGAAAAGCAGCGGCGGCGAAATCGCCGATCTGTGGCTGAGCAA
TGTGGACCTGGAACTGATGAAGGAACACTACGACCTGTACAACGTGGAATACATCAGCGGCCTGAAGTTT
AAGGCCACAACCGGCCTGTTCAAAGACTTCATCGATAAGTGGACCTACATCAAAACAACCAGCGAGGGCG
CTATCAAGCAGCTGGCCAAGCTGATGCTGAATTCTCTGTACGGCAAGTTCGCCAGCAACCCTGATGTCAC
AGGCAAGGTGCCCTACCTGAAGGAAAACGGCGCCCTGGGCTTCAGACTGGGCGAGGAAGAAACCAAGGAC
CCTGTGTACACCCCTATGGGTGTTTTCATCACCGCCTGGGCCAGATACACCACCATCACCGCCGCTCAGG
CTTGTTACGATAGAATCATCTATTGTGATACCGACTCTATCCACCTGACCGGGACCGAGATCCCCGACGT
GATCAAGGATATTGTGGACCCCAAGAAACTGGGCTACTGGGCCCACGAGTCCACCTTCAAGCGGGCCAAG
TACCTGAGACCCAAGACCTACATCCAGGACATCTACATGAAAGAAGTGGACGGCGAGCTCGTGGAAGGCA
GCCCCGACGACTACACAGACATCAAGCTGAGCGTGAAGTGCGCCGGCATGACCGATAAGATCAAAAAGGA
GGTGACATTTGAGAACTTCAAGGTGGGATTCAGCCGCAAGATGAAACCTAAGCCTGTTCAAGTGCCTGGC
GGTGTTGTGCTGGTGGATGACACCTTCACAATCAAGTCTGGCGGCTCAAAAAGAACCGCCGACGGCAGCG
AATTCGAGTCTCCCAAGAAGAAGAGGAAAGTCTGACCGGTCATCATCACCATCACCATTGAGTTTAAACC
CGCTGATCAGCCTCGACTGTGCCTTCTAGTTGCCAGCCATCTGTTGTTTGCCCCTCCCCCGTGCCTTCCT
TGACCCTGGAAGGTGCCACTCCCACTGTCCTTTCCTAATAAAATGAGGAAATTGCATCGCATTGTCTGAG
TAGGTGTCATTCTATTCTGGGGGGTGGGGTGGGGCAGGACAGCAAGGGGGAGGATTGGGAAGACAATAGC
AGGCATGCTGGGGATGCGGTGGGCTCTATGGCTTCTGAGGCGGAAAGAACCAGCTGGGGCTCGATACCGT
CGACCTCTAGCTAGAGCTTGGCGTAATCATGGTCATAGCTGTTTCCTGTGTGAAATTGTTATCCGCTCAC
AATTCCACACAACATACGAGCCGGAAGCATAAAGTGTAAAGCCTAGGGTGCCTAATGAGTGAGCTAACTC
ACATTAATTGCGTTGCGCTCACTGCCCGCTTTCCAGTCGGGAAACCTGTCGTGCCAGCTGCATTAATGAA
TCGGCCAACGCGCGGGGAGAGGCGGTTTGCGTATTGGGCGCTCTTCCGCTTCCTCGCTCACTGACTCGCT
GCGCTCGGTCGTTCGGCTGCGGCGAGCGGTATCAGCTCACTCAAAGGCGGTAATACGGTTATCCACAGAA
TCAGGGGATAACGCAGGAAAGAACATGTGAGCAAAAGGCCAGCAAAAGGCCAGGAACCGTAAAAAGGCCG
CGTTGCTGGCGTTTTTCCATAGGCTCCGCCCCCCTGACGAGCATCACAAAAATCGACGCTCAAGTCAGAG
GTGGCGAAACCCGACAGGACTATAAAGATACCAGGCGTTTCCCCCTGGAAGCTCCCTCGTGCGCTCTCCT
GTTCCGACCCTGCCGCTTACCGGATACCTGTCCGCCTTTCTCCCTTCGGGAAGCGTGGCGCTTTCTCATA
GCTCACGCTGTAGGTATCTCAGTTCGGTGTAGGTCGTTCGCTCCAAGCTGGGCTGTGTGCACGAACCCCC
CGTTCAGCCCGACCGCTGCGCCTTATCCGGTAACTATCGTCTTGAGTCCAACCCGGTAAGACACGACTTA
TCGCCACTGGCAGCAGCCACTGGTAACAGGATTAGCAGAGCGAGGTATGTAGGCGGTGCTACAGAGTTCT
TGAAGTGGTGGCCTAACTACGGCTACACTAGAAGAACAGTATTTGGTATCTGCGCTCTGCTGAAGCCAGT
TACCTTCGGAAAAAGAGTTGGTAGCTCTTGATCCGGCAAACAAACCACCGCTGGTAGCGGTGGTTTTTTT
GTTTGCAAGCAGCAGATTACGCGCAGAAAAAAAGGATCTCAAGAAGATCCTTTGATCTTTTCTACGGGGT
CTGACGCTCAGTGGAACGAAAACTCACGTTAAGGGATTTTGGTCATGAGATTATCAAAAAGGATCTTCAC
CTAGATCCTTTTAAATTAAAAATGAAGTTTTAAATCAATCTAAAGTATATATGAGTAAACTTGGTCTGAC
AGTTACCAATGCTTAATCAGTGAGGCACCTATCTCAGCGATCTGTCTATTTCGTTCATCCATAGTTGCCT
GACTCCCCGTCGTGTAGATAACTACGATACGGGAGGGCTTACCATCTGGCCCCAGTGCTGCAATGATACC
GCGCGAACCACGCTCACCGGCTCCAGATTTATCAGCAATAAACCAGCCAGCCGGAAGGGCCGAGCGCAGA
AGTGGTCCTGCAACTTTATCCGCCTCCATCCAGTCTATTAATTGTTGCCGGGAAGCTAGAGTAAGTAGTT
CGCCAGTTAATAGTTTGCGCAACGTTGTTGCCATTGCTACAGGCATCGTGGTGTCACGCTCGTCGTTTGG
TATGGCTTCATTCAGCTCCGGTTCCCAACGATCAAGGCGAGTTACATGATCCCCCATGTTGTGCAAAAAA
GCGGTTAGCTCCTTCGGTCCTCCGATCGTTGTCAGAAGTAAGTTGGCCGCAGTGTTATCACTCATGGTTA
TGGCAGCACTGCATAATTCTCTTACTGTCATGCCATCCGTAAGATGCTTTTCTGTGACTGGTGAGTACTC
AACCAAGTCATTCTGAGAATAGTGTATGCGGCGACCGAGTTGCTCTTGCCCGGCGTCAATACGGGATAAT
ACCGCGCCACATAGCAGAACTTTAAAAGTGCTCATCATTGGAAAACGTTCTTCGGGGCGAAAACTCTCAA
GGATCTTACCGCTGTTGAGATCCAGTTCGATGTAACCCACTCGTGCACCCAACTGATCTTCAGCATCTTT
TACTTTCACCAGCGTTTCTGGGTGAGCAAAAACAGGAAGGCAAAATGCCGCAAAAAAGGGAATAAGGGCG
ACACGGAAATGTTGAATACTCATACTCTTCCTTTTTCAATATTATTGAAGCATTTATCAGGGTTATTGTC
TCATGAGCGGATACATATTTGAATGTATTTAGAAAAATAAACAAATAGGGGTTCCGCGCACATTTCCCCG
AAAAGTGCCACCTGACGTCGACGGATCGGGAGATCGATCTCCCGATCCCCTAGGGTCGACTCTCAGTACA
ATCTGCTCTGATGCCGCATAGTTAAGCCAGTATCTGCTCCCTGCTTGTGTGTTGGAGGTCGCTGAGTAGT
GCGCGAGCAAAATTTAAGCTACAACAAGGCAAGGCTTGACCGACAATTGCATGAAGAATCTGCTTAGGGT
TAGGCGTTTTGCGCTGCTTCGCGATGTACGGGCCAGATATACGCGTTGACATTGATTATTGACTAGTTAT
TAATAGTAATCAATTACGGGGTCATTAGTTCATAGCCCATATATGGAGTTCCGCGTTACATAACTTACGG
TAAATGGCCCGCCTGGCTGACCGCCCAACGACCCCCGCCCATTGACGTCAATAATGACGTATGTTCCCAT
AGTAACGCCAATAGGGACTTTCCATTGACGTCAATGGGTGGAGTATTTACGGTAAACTGCCCACTTGGCA
GTACATCAAGTGTATC
Features (pLannotate 1.2.2; 18 found; start..end, strand, type, name):
    132..335     +  promoter       CMV promoter: human cytomegalovirus (CMV) immediate early promoter
    377..395     +  promoter       T7 promoter: promoter for bacteriophage T7 RNA polymerase
    415..786     +  CDS            Rep (fragment): REP_PCV2 - Experimental evidence at protein level: Swiss-Prot protein existence level 1. Essential for the replication of viral ssDNA. The closed circular ssDNA genome is first converted to a superhelical dsDNA. Rep and/or Rep' binds a specific hairpin at the genome origin of replication. Introduces an endonucleolytic nick within the conserved sequence 5'-AGTATTAC-3' in the intergenic region of the genome, thereby initiating the rolling circle replication (RCR). Following cleavage, binds covalently to the 5'-phosphate of DNA as a tyrosyl ester. The cleavage gives rise to a free 3'-OH that serv
    832..2433    +  CDS            Cas9(N): N-terminal portion of Streptococcus pyogenes Cas9 (Zetsche et al., 2015)
   2434..4928    +  CDS            Cas9(C) (fragment): C-terminal portion of Streptococcus pyogenes Cas9 (Zetsche et al., 2015)
   5038..6756    +  CDS            2: DPOL_BPPH2 - Experimental evidence at protein level: Swiss-Prot protein existence level 1. Polymerase responsible for protein-primed viral DNA replication by strand displacement with high processivity and fidelity (PubMed:3863101) (PubMed:2498321). To start replication, the DNA polymerase forms a heterodimer with a free primer terminal protein (TP), recognizes the replication origins at both 5' ends of the linear chromosome, and initiates replication using as primer the OH-group of Ser-232 of the TP (PubMed:22210885). This polymerase possesses three enzymatic activities: DNA synthesis (polymer
   6877..7101    +  polyA_signal   bGH poly(A) signal: bovine growth hormone polyadenylation signal
   7105..7126    +  promoter       SV40 promoter (fragment): SV40 enhancer and early promoter
   7131..7147    +  misc_feature   MCS (fragment): pBluescript multiple cloning site
   7196..7212    -  protein_bind   lac operator: The lac repressor binds to the lac operator to inhibit transcription in E. coli. This inhibition can be relieved by adding lactose or isopropyl-β-D-thiogalactopyranoside (IPTG). lac repressor encoded by lacI
   7220..7250    -  promoter       lac promoter: promoter for the E. coli lac operon
   7265..7286    -  protein_bind   CAP binding site: CAP binding activates transcription in the presence of cAMP. E. coli catabolite activator protein
   7299..7391    -  CDS            lacI (fragment): lac repressor; lacI; The lac repressor binds to the lac operator to inhibit transcription in E. coli. This inhibition can be relieved by adding lactose or isopropyl-β-D-thiogalactopyranoside (IPTG).
   7574..8162    -  rep_origin     ori: high-copy-number ColE1/pMB1/pBR322/pUC origin of replication
   8333..9193    -  CDS            AmpR: β-lactamase; bla; confers resistance to ampicillin, carbenicillin, and related antibiotics
   9194..9298    -  promoter       AmpR promoter: bla
   9369..9413    -  misc_feature   bom (fragment): basis of mobility region from pBR322
   9568..131     +  enhancer       CMV enhancer (across the origin): human cytomegalovirus immediate early enhancer
