[The description below was written by a language model from this plasmid's Addgene catalogue record and pLannotate feature annotations shown in this document.]
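Description:
Polymerase variant click editor (CE1) pCMV-T7-PCV2-nCas9-ePhi29(+exo) (LM2990) is a 9.8 kb mammalian expression and in vitro transcription plasmid built by Gibson cloning on the pCMV-T7-SpCas9-P2A-EGFP (RTW3027) backbone. It is maintained in E. coli through a high-copy ColE1/pUC-type origin and selected with ampicillin via the β-lactamase gene. Remnants of lac regulatory elements, a pBluescript-type cloning site, an SV40 promoter fragment and a bom fragment are also annotated in the backbone. No EGFP or P2A element appears in the feature table, so the reporter portion of the parent vector appears to be absent from this derivative.

The payload is a single synthetic fusion protein placed downstream of the CMV enhancer/promoter, for expression in mammalian cells, and a T7 promoter, which allows mRNA to be produced by in vitro transcription. The transcript ends at a bovine growth hormone polyadenylation signal. From N to C terminus, the open reading frame encodes a fragment of the porcine circovirus 2 Rep protein, an XTEN linker, SpCas9 nickase carrying H840A, a bipartite NLS, an engineered Phi29 DNA polymerase, and a second C-terminal BPNLS. The PCV2 Rep domain is an HUH endonuclease that cleaves a specific single-stranded DNA motif and becomes covalently attached to it, so it can tether a DNA template to the editor. The ePhi29 polymerase carries M8R, V51A, M97T, G197D, E221K, Q497P, K512E and F526L and retains its exonuclease activity.

In click editing, the nickase cuts one strand at a guide-specified site and the fused DNA-dependent polymerase extends from the nick, copying the tethered template to write the programmed change. This plasmid is a CE1 variant for testing exonuclease-active ePhi29 as the polymerase. The guide RNA and template DNA are not encoded here and must be supplied separately.
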