Addgene plasmid #208958: Polymerase variant click editor (CE1) - pCMV-T7-PCV2-nCas9-ePhi29(+exo) (LM2990)
Purpose: A variant CE1 construct with ePhi29 DNA polymerase (exo active), expressed from CMV or T7 promoters.
Depositing lab: Benjamin Kleinstiver. Depositing organization: Massachusetts General Hospital. Publication: Click editing enables programmable genome writing using DNA polymerases and HUH endonucleases. Ferreira da Silva J, Tou CJ, King EM, Eller ML, Rufino-Ramos D, Ma L, Cromwell CR, Metovic J, Benning FMC, Chao LH, Eichler FS, Kleinstiver BP. Nat Biotechnol. 2024 Jul 22. doi: 10.1038/s41587-024-02324-x. PubMed 39039307.
Backbone
  Vector backbone: pCMV-T7-SpCas9-P2A-EGFP (RTW3027)
  Vector type: Mammalian Expression, CRISPR ; in vitro transcription; T7 promoter
Growth in bacteria
  Bacterial resistance: Ampicillin, 100 μg/mL
  Growth temperature: 37°C
  Growth strain: DH5alpha
  Copy number: High Copy
Gene/Insert
  Gene/Insert name: PCV2-XTEN-nSpCas9-BPNLS-ePhi29(+exo)-BPNLS (alt name: LM2990)
  Species: Synthetic
  Mutation: nSpCas9(H840A); ePhi29(M8R/V51A/M97T/G197D/E221K/Q497P/K512E/F526L)
  Promoter: CMV and T7
  Tag / fusion protein: BPNLS (C terminal on insert)
  Cloning method: Gibson Cloning
  Sequencing primers: 5′ oBK6928-CCAAGTCTCCACCCCATTGACG; 3′ oBK219-GGGAGTGGCACCTTCCAGGGTC
Terms and licenses: Academic/Nonprofit Terms; Industry Terms: Not Available to Industry
Depositor comments: Please visit https://doi.org/10.1101/2023.09.12.557440 for bioRxiv preprint.
How to cite: Polymerase variant click editor (CE1) - pCMV-T7-PCV2-nCas9-ePhi29(+exo) (LM2990) was a gift from Benjamin Kleinstiver (Addgene plasmid # 208958 ; http://n2t.net/addgene:208958 ; RRID:Addgene_208958)
